Addgene plasmid #63974: pST50Trc3-FLAGDHFR
Purpose: (Empty Backbone) Position 3 transfer plasmid for pST44 polycistronic plasmid suite; N-term non-cleavable single tag; contains DHFR gene in BamHI-NgoMIV cassette as positive control
Depositing lab: Song Tan. Depositing organization: Pennsylvania State University. Publication: The pST44 polycistronic expression system for producing protein complexes in Escherichia coli. Tan S, Kern RC, Selleck W. Protein Expr Purif. 2005 Apr;40(2):385-95. 10.1016/j.pep.2004.12.002 PubMed 15766881.
Backbone
  Vector backbone: pST50Trc
  Vector type: Bacterial Expression
  Tag / fusion protein: FLAG (N terminal on backbone)
Growth in bacteria
  Bacterial resistance: Ampicillin, 100 μg/mL
  Growth temperature: 37°C
  Growth strain: DH5alpha
  Copy number: Unknown
Gene/Insert
  Gene/Insert name: None
  Tag / fusion protein: FLAG (N terminal on backbone)
Terms and licenses: Academic/Nonprofit Terms; Industry Terms: Not Available to Industry
Depositor comments: Replace DHFR with GOI using BamHI/NgoMIV; Clone out cassette using SacI/KpnI
How to cite: pST50Trc3-FLAGDHFR was a gift from Song Tan (Addgene plasmid # 63974 ; http://n2t.net/addgene:63974 ; RRID:Addgene_63974)
