[The description below was written by a language model from this plasmid's Addgene catalogue record and pLannotate feature annotations shown in this document.]
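Description:
pST50Trc3-FLAGDHFR is a small (about 3.3 kb) bacterial expression plasmid built on the pST50Trc backbone. It serves as the position 3 transfer vector for the pST44 polycistronic system, which co-expresses the subunits of protein complexes in Escherichia coli. It is catalogued as an empty backbone. The plasmid is propagated in E. coli under ampicillin selection, provided by a TEM-type beta-lactamase gene (bla) with its own promoter and followed by a phage fd terminator. Replication relies on a ColE1/pMB1-family origin accompanied by the pBR322-derived bom region and the rop gene, which normally moderates copy number, although the catalogue lists copy number as unknown. A short mbeC fragment is also annotated and is probably a remnant of the parental backbone.

The expression cassette consists of a T7 promoter, the efficient ribosome binding site from phage T7 gene 10, an N-terminal FLAG epitope and a T7 terminator. The annotation software labels the tag as a 3xFLAG fragment, but the record describes it as a single, non-cleavable tag. Downstream of the tag sits the E. coli folA gene encoding dihydrofolate reductase (DHFR), which occupies a BamHI–NgoMIV cassette and acts as a positive control for expression. A short match to a T7 gene 10B-derived sequence lies between folA and the terminator and is probably incidental vector sequence rather than a functional solubility tag.

In use, DHFR is replaced with a gene of interest through BamHI/NgoMIV. The resulting FLAG-tagged translational cassette is then excised with SacI/KpnI for transfer into the third position of a pST44 polycistronic plasmid.
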