Features (pLannotate 1.2.2; 13 found; start..end, strand, type, name):
     27..45      +  promoter       T7 promoter: promoter for bacteriophage T7 RNA polymerase
     89..111     +  RBS            RBS: efficient ribosome binding site from bacteriophage T7 gene 10 (Olins and Rangwala, 1989)
    125..149     +  CDS            3xFLAG (fragment): three tandem FLAG® epitope tags
    155..628     +  CDS            folA: DYR_ECOLI - Also known as tmrA. Experimental evidence at protein level: Swiss-Prot protein existence level 1. Key enzyme in folate metabolism. Catalyzes an essential reaction for de novo glycine and purine synthesis, and for DNA precursor synthesis. From Escherichia coli (strain K12).
    669..718     +  CDS            SET1 (fragment): solubility-enhancement tag derived from T7 phage gene 10B
    726..773     +  terminator     T7 terminator: transcription terminator for bacteriophage T7 RNA polymerase
    838..929     +  promoter       AmpR promoter: bla
    930..1787    +  CDS            bla: BLAT_ECOLX - Experimental evidence at protein level: Swiss-Prot protein existence level 1. TEM-type are the most prevalent beta-lactamases in enterobacteria; they hydrolyze the beta-lactam bond in susceptible beta-lactam antibiotics, thus conferring resistance to penicillins and cephalosporins. TEM-3 and TEM-4 are capable of hydrolyzing cefotaxime and ceftazidime. TEM-5 is capable of hydrolyzing ceftazidime. TEM-6 is capable of hydrolyzing ceftazidime and aztreonam. TEM-8/CAZ-2, TEM- 16/CAZ-7 and TEM-24/CAZ-6 are markedly active against ceftazidime. IRT- 4 shows resistance to beta-lactamase in
   1794..1833    +  terminator     fd terminator: central terminator from bacteriophage fd (Otsuka and Kunisawa, 1982)
   1864..2452    +  rep_origin     ori: high-copy-number ColE1/pMB1/pBR322/pUC origin of replication
   2638..2777    -  misc_feature   bom: basis of mobility region from pBR322
   2879..3070    -  CDS            rop: Rop protein, which maintains plasmids at low copy number; rop
   3110..3220    +  CDS            mbeC (fragment): MBEC_ECOLX - Experimental evidence at protein level: Swiss-Prot protein existence level 1. Required for efficient mobilization of ColE1 plasmid and is thus essential to promote the specific transfer of the plasmid during conjugation. Probably functions by inducing DNA bending, helping the MbeA relaxase to melt the DNA around the nic site and cleave the phosphodiester bond. Binds specifically double-stranded DNA (dsDNA) containing the ColE1 oriT but does not recognize the inverted repeat (IR). From Escherichia coli.
>Addgene plasmid #63974 | pST50Trc3-FLAGDHFR | depositor full sequence | sequence record 177380 | Full Sequence
GGCACCATGCATCGATCCCGCGAAATTAATACGACTCACTATAGGGAGACCACAACGGTTTCCCTCCGGC
TCCGGAGAGCTCAATAATTTTGTTTAACTTTAAGAAGGAGATATACATATGGGAGACTACAAGGACGATG
ATGACAAGGGATCCATCAGTCTGATTGCGGCGCTAGCGGTAGATCGCGTTATCGGCATGGAAAACGCCAT
GCCATGGAACCTGCCTGCCGATCTCGCCTGGTTTAAACGCAACACCTTAAATAAACCCGTGATTATGGGG
CGCCATACCTGGGAATCAATCGGTAGGCCTTTGCCCGGCCGCAAAAATATTATCCTCAGCAGTCAACCCG
GGACCGATGATCGGGTTACCTGGGTTAAATCGGTCGACGAAGCCATCGCGGCGTGTGGTGACGTACCAGA
AATCATGGTGATTGGCGGCGGACGCGTTTATGAACAGTTCTTGCCAAAAGCGCAAAAACTGTATCTGACG
CATATCGATGCAGAAGTGGAAGGCGACACCCATTTTCCGGATTACGAGCCGGATGACTGGGAATCGGTAT
TCAGCGAATTCCACGATGCTGATGCGCAGAACTCGCATAGCTATTGTTTCGAAATCCTCGAGCGTCGTGC
CGGCTAATGTACAGGTACCACGCGTGCGCGCTGATCCGGCTGCTAACAAAGCCCGAAAGGAAGCTGAGTT
GGCTGCTGCCACCGCTGAGCAATAACTAGCATAACCCCTTGGGGCCTCTAAACGGGTCTTGAGGGGTTTT
TTGCTGAAAGGAGGAACTATATCGGGATTAGCCCGCCTAATGAGCGGGCTTTTTTTTAATTCCCCTATTT
GTTTATTTTTCTAAATACATTCAAATATGTATCCGCTCATGAGACAATAACCCTGATAAATGCTTCAATA
ATATTGAAAAAGGAAGAGTATGAGTATTCAACATTTCCGTGTCGCCCTTATTCCCTTTTTTGCGGCATTT
TGCCTTCCTGTTTTTGCTCACCCAGAAACGCTCGTGAAAGTAAAAGACGCAGAGGACCAATTGGGGGCAC
GAGTGGGATACATAGAACTGGACTTGAATAGCGGTAAAATCCTTGAGAGTTTTCGCCCTGAAGAGCGTTT
TCCAATGATGAGCACTTTCAAAGTTCTGCTATGTGGAGCAGTATTATCCCGTGTAGATGCGGGGCAAGAG
CAACTCGGACGACGAATACACTATTCGCAGAATGACTTGGTTGAATACTCCCCAGTGACAGAAAAGCACC
TTACGGACGGAATGACGGTAAGAGAATTATGTAGTGCCGCCATAACGATGAGTGATAACACTGCGGCGAA
CTTACTTCTGACAACCATCGGTGGACCGAAGGAATTAACCGCTTTTTTGCACAATATGGGAGACCATGTA
ACTCGCCTTGACCGTTGGGAACCAGAACTGAATGAAGCCATACCAAACGACGAGCGAGACACCACAATGC
CTGCGGCAATGGCAACAACATTACGCAAACTATTAACTGGCGAACTACTTACTCTGGCTTCACGGCAACA
ATTAATAGACTGGCTTGAAGCGGATAAAGTTGCAGGACCACTACTGCGTTCGGCACTTCCTGCTGGCTGG
TTTATTGCTGATAAATCTGGGGCAGGAGAGCGTGGTTCACGGGGTATCATTGCCGCACTTGGACCAGATG
GTAAGCCTTCCCGTATCGTAGTTATCTACACGACGGGTAGTCAGGCAACTATGGACGAACGAAATAGACA
GATTGCTGAAATAGGGGCTTCACTGATTAAGCATTGGTAAACCGATACAATTAAAGGCTCCTTTTGGAGC
CTTTTTTTTTGGACGGACCGGTAGAAAAGATCAAAGGATCTTCTTGAGATCCTTTTTTTCTGCGCGTAAT
CTGCTGCTTGCAAACAAAAAAACCACCGCTACCAGCGGTGGTTTGTTTGCCGGATCAAGAGCTACCAACT
CTTTTTCCGAAGGTAACTGGCTTCAGCAGAGCGCAGATACCAAATACTGTCCTTCTAGTGTAGCCGTAGT
TAGGCCACCACTTCAAGAACTCTGTAGCACCGCCTACATACCTCGCTCTGCTAATCCTGTTACCAGTGGC
TGCTGCCAGTGGCGATAAGTCGTGTCTTACCGGGTTGGACTCAAGACGATAGTTACCGGATAAGGCGCAG
CGGTCGGGCTGAACGGGGGGTTCGTGCACACAGCCCAGCTTGGAGCGAACGACCTACACCGAACTGAGAT
ACCTACAGCGTGAGCTATGAGAAAGCGCCACGCTTCCCGAAGGGAGAAAGGCGGACAGGTATCCGGTAAG
CGGCAGGGTCGGAACAGGAGAGCGCACGAGGGAGCTTCCAGGGGGAAACGCCTGGTATCTTTATAGTCCT
GTCGGGTTTCGCCACCTCTGACTTGAGCGTCGATTTTTGTGATGCTCGTCAGGGGGGCGGAGCCTATGGA
AAAACGCCAGCAACGCGGCCTTTTTACGGTTCCTGGCCTTTTGCTGGCCTTTTGCTCACATGTTCTTTCC
TGCGTTATCCCCTGATTCTGTGGATAACCGTATTACCGCCTTTGAGTGAGCTGATACCGCTCGCCGCAGC
CGAACGACCGAGCGCAGCGAGTCAGTGAGCGAGGAAGCGGAAGAGCGCCTGATGCGGTATTTTCTCCTTA
CGCATCTGTGCGGTATTTCACACCGCAATGGTGCACTCTCAGTACAATCTGCTCTGATGCCGCATAGTTA
AGCCAGTATACACTCCGCTATCGCTACGTGACTGGGTCATGGCTGCGCCCCGACACCCGCCAACACCCGC
TGACGCGCCCTGACGGGCTTGTCTGCTCCCGGCATCCGCTTACAGACAAGCTGTGACCGTCTCCGGGAGC
TGCATGTGTCAGAGGTTTTCACCGTCATCACCGAAACGCGCGAGGCAGCTGCGGTAAAGCTCATCAGCGT
GGTCGTGAAGCGATTCACAGATGTCTGCCTGTTCATCCGCGTCCAGCTCGTTGAGTTTCTCCAGAAGCGT
TAATGTCTGGCTTCTGATAAAGCGGGCCATGTTAAGGGCGGTTTTTTCCTGTTTGGTCACTGATGCCTCC
GTGTAAGGGGGATTTCTGTTCATGGGGTAATGATACCGATGAAACGAGAGAGGATGCTCACGATACGGGT
TACTGATGATGAACATGCCCGGTTACTGGAACGTTGTGAGGGTAAACAACTGGCGGTATGGATGCGGCGG
GACCAGAGAAAAATCACTCAGGGTCAATGCCAGCGCTTCGTTAATACAGATGTAGGTGTT
