>Addgene plasmid #63974 | pST50Trc3-FLAGDHFR | addgene partial sequence | sequence record 133058 | T7term 5'-GCTAGTTATTGCTCAGCGG-3'
GCAGCCGGATCAGCGCGCACGCGTGGTACCTGTACATTAGCCGGCACGACGCTCGAGGATTTCGAAACAA
TAGCTATGCGAGTTCTGCGCATCAGCATCGTGGAATTCGCTGAATACCGATTCCCAGTCATCCGGCTCGT
AATCCGGAAAATGGGTGTCGCCTTCCACTTCTGCATCGATATGCGTCAGATACAGTTTTTGCGCTTTTGG
CAAGAACTGTTCATAAACGCGTCCGCCGCCAATCACCATGATTTCTGGTACGTCACCACACGCCGCGATG
GCTTCGTCGACCGATTTAACCCAGGTAACCCGATCATCGGTCCCGGGTTGACTGCTGAGGATAATATTTT
TGCGGCCGGGCAAAGGCCTACCGATTGATTCCCAGGTATGGCGCCCCATAATCACGGGTTTATTTAAGGT
GTTGCGTTTAAACCAGGCGAGATCGGCAGGCAGGTTCCATGGCATGGCGTTTTCCATGCCGATAACGCGA
TCTACCGCTAGCGCCGCAATCAGACTGATGGATCCCTTGTCATCATCGTCCTTGTAGTCTCCCATATGTA
TATCTCCTTCTTAAAGTTAAACAAAATTATTGAGCTCTCCGGAGCCGGAGGGAAACCGTTGTGGTCTCCC
TATAGTGAGTCGTATTAATTTCGCGGGATCGATGCATGGTGCCAACACCTACATCTGTATTAACGAAGCG
CTGGCATTGACCCTGAGTGATTTTTCTCTGGTCCCGCCGCATCCATACCGCCAGTTGTTTACCCTCACAA
CGTTCCAGTAACCGGGCATGTTCATCATCAGTAACCCGTATCGTGAGCATCCTCTCTCGTTTCATCGGTA
TCATTACCCCATGAACAGAAATCCC
